Addgene plasmid #185747: pWS3806
Purpose: Sub-array spacer 2/4
Depositing lab: Rodrigo Ledesma-Amaro. Depositing organization: Imperial College London. Publication: Inducible expression of large gRNA arrays for multiplexed CRISPRai applications. Shaw WM, Studena L, Roy K, Hapeta P, McCarty NS, Graham AE, Ellis T, Ledesma-Amaro R. Nat Commun. 2022 Aug 25;13(1):4984. doi: 10.1038/s41467-022-32603-7. PubMed 36008396.
Backbone
  Vector backbone: ColE1
  Backbone size w/o insert (bp): 1868
  Total vector size (bp): 1922
  Vector type: CRISPR
Growth in bacteria
  Bacterial resistance: Ampicillin, 100 μg/mL
  Growth temperature: 37°C
  Growth strain: DH5alpha
  Copy number: High Copy
Gene/Insert
  Gene/Insert name: CRISPRai sub-array spacer 2/4
  Insert size (bp): 54
Terms and licenses: Academic/Nonprofit Terms; Industry Terms: Not Available to Industry
How to cite: pWS3806 was a gift from Rodrigo Ledesma-Amaro (Addgene plasmid # 185747 ; http://n2t.net/addgene:185747 ; RRID:Addgene_185747)
