[The description below was written by a language model from this plasmid's Addgene catalogue record and pLannotate feature annotations shown in this document.]
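Description:
pWS3806 is a very small (about 1.9 kb) bacterial part plasmid catalogued as a CRISPR vector, built on a minimal ColE1 backbone. The annotated features are only those needed for propagation in E. coli: a high-copy ColE1/pUC-type origin of replication and the β-lactamase gene (AmpR) driven by its native bla promoter, which confers ampicillin resistance. No eukaryotic origin, selectable marker, promoter, terminator or Cas coding sequence is annotated, so the plasmid appears to serve purely as a storage and source vector for a short DNA part rather than as an expression construct.

The payload is a 54 bp insert described as "CRISPRai sub-array spacer 2/4". The automated feature annotation did not detect this element, which is unsurprising for a short custom sequence, so it presumably lies in one of the unannotated stretches between the origin and the resistance cassette; its exact position and composition are not stated in the record. The name and associated work indicate that it belongs to a toolkit for building large guide RNA arrays for multiplexed, inducible CRISPR activation and interference (CRISPRai). The "2/4" designation suggests that it is the second of a set of four spacer parts used when assembling or joining gRNA sub-arrays into larger arrays. The record does not specify the assembly chemistry, any flanking restriction sites, or the host organism in which the final arrays are expressed.
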