Features (pLannotate 1.2.2; 3 found; start..end, strand, type, name):
    167..1027    -  CDS            AmpR: β-lactamase; bla; confers resistance to ampicillin, carbenicillin, and related antibiotics
   1028..1132    -  promoter       AmpR promoter: bla
   1235..1823    +  rep_origin     ori: high-copy-number ColE1/pMB1/pBR322/pUC origin of replication
>Addgene plasmid #185747 | pWS3806 | addgene full sequence | sequence record 365703 | Addgene NGS Result
CGTCTCTTGCCCCATAAACGTGCTATTAGTTATTAGGTCCGAAGATTGAAAAAGGTGAGGGCTAAAGAGA
CGGATTATCAAAAAGGATCTTCACCTAGATCCTTTTAAATTAAAAATGAAGTTTTAAATCAATCTAAAGT
ATATATGAGTAAACTTGGTCTGACAGTTACCAATGCTTAATCAGTGAGGCACCTATCTCAGCGATCTGTC
TATTTCGTTCATCCATAGTTGCCTGACTCCCCGTCGTGTAGATAACTACGATACGGGAGGGCTTACCATC
TGGCCCCAGTGCTGCAATGATACCGCGGGACCCACGCTCACCGGCTCCAGATTTATCAGCAATAAACCAG
CCAGCCGGAAGGGCCGAGCGCAGAAGTGGTCCTGCAACTTTATCCGCCTCCATCCAGTCTATTAATTGTT
GCCGGGAAGCTAGAGTAAGTAGTTCGCCAGTTAATAGTTTGCGCAACGTTGTTGCCATTGCTACAGGCAT
CGTGGTGTCACGCTCGTCGTTTGGTATGGCTTCATTCAGCTCCGGTTCCCAACGATCAAGGCGAGTTACA
TGATCCCCCATGTTGTGCAAAAAAGCGGTTAGCTCCTTCGGTCCTCCGATCGTTGTCAGAAGTAAGTTGG
CCGCAGTGTTATCACTCATGGTTATGGCAGCACTGCATAATTCTCTTACTGTCATGCCATCCGTAAGATG
CTTTTCTGTGACTGGTGAGTACTCAACCAAGTCATTCTGAGAATAGTGTATGCGGCGACCGAGTTGCTCT
TGCCCGGCGTCAATACGGGATAATACCGCGCCACATAGCAGAACTTTAAAAGTGCTCATCATTGGAAAAC
GTTCTTCGGGGCGAAAACTCTCAAGGATCTTACCGCTGTTGAGATCCAGTTCGATGTAACCCACTCGTGC
ACCCAACTGATCTTCAGCATCTTTTACTTTCACCAGCGTTTCTGGGTGAGCAAAAACAGGAAGGCAAAAT
GCCGCAAAAAAGGGAATAAGGGCGACACGGAAATGTTGAATACTCATACTCTTCCTTTTTCAATATTATT
GAAGCATTTATCAGGGTTATTGTCTCATGAGCGGATACATATTTGAATGTATTTAGAAAAATAAACAAAT
AGGGGTTCCGCGCACATTTCCCCGAAAAGTGCCACCTGTCATGACCAAAATCCCTTAACGTGAGTTTTCG
TTCCACTGAGCGTCAGACCCCGTAGAAAAGATCAAAGGATCTTCTTGAGATCCTTTTTTTCTGCGCGTAA
TCTGCTGCTTGCAAACAAAAAAACCACCGCTACCAGCGGTGGTTTGTTTGCCGGATCAAGAGCTACCAAC
TCTTTTTCCGAAGGTAACTGGCTTCAGCAGAGCGCAGATACCAAATACTGTTCTTCTAGTGTAGCCGTAG
TTAGGCCACCACTTCAAGAACTCTGTAGCACCGCCTACATACCTCGCTCTGCTAATCCTGTTACCAGTGG
CTGCTGCCAGTGGCGATAAGTCGTGTCTTACCGGGTTGGACTCAAGACGATAGTTACCGGATAAGGCGCA
GCGGTCGGGCTGAACGGGGGGTTCGTGCACACAGCCCAGCTTGGAGCGAACGACCTACACCGAACTGAGA
TACCTACAGCGTGAGCTATGAGAAAGCGCCACGCTTCCCGAAGGGAGAAAGGCGGACAGGTATCCGGTAA
GCGGCAGGGTCGGAACAGGAGAGCGCACGAGGGAGCTTCCAGGGGGAAACGCCTGGTATCTTTATAGTCC
TGTCGGGTTTCGCCACCTCTGACTTGAGCGTCGATTTTTGTGATGCTCGTCAGGGGGGCGGAGCCTATGG
AAAAACGCCAGCAACGCGGCCTTTTTACGGTTCCTGGCCTTTTGCTGGCCTTTTGCTCACATGTTCTTTC
CTGCGTTATCCCCTGATTCTGTGGATAACCGT
